Addgene plasmid #196940: DRD2-3xHA/pCDNA3.1
Purpose: Plasmid expressing an antigen targeting the D2 dopamine receptor
Depositing lab: James Trimmer.
Backbone
  Vector backbone: pcDNA3.1+
  Vector type: Mammalian Expression
Growth in bacteria
  Bacterial resistance: Ampicillin, 100 μg/mL
  Growth temperature: 37°C
  Growth strain: DH5alpha
  Copy number: Unknown
Gene/Insert
  Gene/Insert name: DRD2
  Species: H. sapiens (human)
  Entrez Gene: DRD2 (a.k.a. D2DR, D2R)
  Tag / fusion protein: 3xHA (C terminal on insert)
  Cloning method: Unknown
Terms and licenses: Academic/Nonprofit Terms; Industry Terms: Not Available to Industry
Depositor comments: This is a validated antigen plasmid of Anti-Dopamine D2 receptor [N186/29R]
How to cite: DRD2-3xHA/pCDNA3.1 was a gift from James Trimmer (Addgene plasmid # 196940 ; http://n2t.net/addgene:196940 ; RRID:Addgene_196940)
