[The description below was written by a language model from this plasmid's Addgene catalogue record and pLannotate feature annotations shown in this document.]
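Description:
DRD2-3xHA/pCDNA3.1 is a mammalian expression plasmid built on the pcDNA3.1+ backbone that drives expression of the human D2 dopamine receptor (DRD2), a G protein-coupled receptor that inhibits adenylyl cyclase. The DRD2 coding sequence sits downstream of the human cytomegalovirus immediate early enhancer and promoter and is followed by the bovine growth hormone polyadenylation signal, an arrangement that gives strong constitutive expression in transfected mammalian cells. A T7 promoter between the CMV promoter and the insert is a standard backbone element that allows in vitro transcription or sequencing priming. The catalogue entry describes the 3xHA epitope tag as C-terminal on the insert. However, the annotated sequence places the three HA-tag fragments immediately upstream of the DRD2 open reading frame, which suggests an N-terminal position. This discrepancy should be checked against the sequence before relying on tag orientation.

The plasmid is propagated in E. coli through a high-copy ColE1/pUC-type origin and selected with ampicillin via the β-lactamase gene. An f1 origin is also present for single-stranded DNA production. For mammalian selection, an SV40 enhancer/early promoter drives the neomycin phosphotransferase gene, terminated by the SV40 polyadenylation signal, allowing G418 selection of stable transfectants. The short LTR, ble, lacI and bom fragments in the annotation are probably backbone remnants or partial-match annotations rather than functional parts.

According to the record, the plasmid serves as a validated antigen construct for an anti-dopamine D2 receptor antibody. Cells expressing the tagged receptor provide a target for testing antibody specificity, and the HA tag offers an independent means of detecting the protein.
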