Features (pLannotate 1.2.2; 23 found; start..end, strand, type, name):
    125..504     +  enhancer       CMV enhancer: human cytomegalovirus immediate early enhancer
    505..708     +  promoter       CMV promoter: human cytomegalovirus (CMV) immediate early promoter
    704..737     +  LTR            5' LTR (truncated) (fragment): truncated 5' long terminal repeat (LTR) from HIV-1
    753..771     +  promoter       T7 promoter: promoter for bacteriophage T7 RNA polymerase
    819..835     +  CDS            3xHA (fragment): three tandem HA epitope tags
    846..862     +  CDS            3xHA (fragment): three tandem HA epitope tags
    873..899     +  CDS            3xHA (fragment): three tandem HA epitope tags
    903..2228    +  CDS            DRD2: DRD2_HUMAN - Experimental evidence at protein level: Swiss-Prot protein existence level 1. Dopamine receptor whose activity is mediated by G proteins which inhibit adenylyl cyclase (PubMed:21645528). Positively regulates postnatal regression of retinal hyaloid vessels via suppression of VEGFR2/KDR activity, downstream of OPN5 (By similarity). From Homo sapiens (Human).
   2275..2499    +  polyA_signal   bGH poly(A) signal: bovine growth hormone polyadenylation signal
   2503..2524    +  promoter       SV40 promoter (fragment): SV40 enhancer and early promoter
   2545..2973    +  rep_origin     f1 ori (sequence partly withheld): f1 bacteriophage origin of replication; arrow indicates direction of (+) strand synthesis
   2987..3316    +  promoter       SV40 promoter: SV40 enhancer and early promoter
   3383..4174    +  CDS            neo: KKA2_KLEPN - Also known as kan, nptII. Experimental evidence at protein level: Swiss-Prot protein existence level 1. Resistance to kanamycin, neomycin, paromomycin, ribostamycin, butirosin and gentamicin B. From Klebsiella pneumoniae.
   4198..4356    +  CDS            ble (fragment): BLE_KLEPN - Experimental evidence at protein level: Swiss-Prot protein existence level 1. Binding protein with a strong affinity to the bleomycin family of antibiotics. Binds to CL990; an antimitotic-antibiotic compound. From Klebsiella pneumoniae.
   4351..4472    +  polyA_signal   SV40 poly(A) signal: SV40 polyadenylation signal
   4545..4561    -  protein_bind   lac operator: The lac repressor binds to the lac operator to inhibit transcription in E. coli. This inhibition can be relieved by adding lactose or isopropyl-β-D-thiogalactopyranoside (IPTG). lac repressor encoded by lacI
   4569..4599    -  promoter       lac promoter: promoter for the E. coli lac operon
   4614..4635    -  protein_bind   CAP binding site: CAP binding activates transcription in the presence of cAMP. E. coli catabolite activator protein
   4648..4740    -  CDS            lacI (fragment): lac repressor; lacI; The lac repressor binds to the lac operator to inhibit transcription in E. coli. This inhibition can be relieved by adding lactose or isopropyl-β-D-thiogalactopyranoside (IPTG).
   4923..5511    -  rep_origin     ori: high-copy-number ColE1/pMB1/pBR322/pUC origin of replication
   5682..6542    -  CDS            AmpR: β-lactamase; bla; confers resistance to ampicillin, carbenicillin, and related antibiotics
   6543..6647    -  promoter       AmpR promoter: bla
   6706..6758    -  misc_feature   bom (fragment): basis of mobility region from pBR322
>Addgene plasmid #196940 | DRD2-3xHA/pCDNA3.1 | addgene full sequence | sequence record 387879 | Addgene NGS Result
GAGTAGTGCGCGAGCAAAATTTAAGCTACAACAAGGCAAGGCTTGACCGACAATTGCATGAAGAATCTGC
TTAGGGTTAGGCGTTTTGCGCTGCTTCGCGATGTACGGGCCAGATATACGCGTTGACATTGATTATTGAC
TAGTTATTAATAGTAATCAATTACGGGGTCATTAGTTCATAGCCCATATATGGAGTTCCGCGTTACATAA
CTTACGGTAAATGGCCCGCCTGGCTGACCGCCCAACGACCCCCGCCCATTGACGTCAATAATGACGTATG
TTCCCATAGTAACGCCAATAGGGACTTTCCATTGACGTCAATGGGTGGAGTATTTACGGTAAACTGCCCA
CTTGGCAGTACATCAAGTGTATCATATGCCAAGTACGCCCCCTATTGACGTCAATGACGGTAAATGGCCC
GCCTGGCATTATGCCCAGTACATGACCTTATGGGACTTTCCTACTTGGCAGTACATCTACGTATTAGTCA
TCGCTATTACCATGGTGATGCGGTTTTGGCAGTACATCAATGGGCGTGGATAGCGGTTTGACTCACGGGG
ATTTCCAAGTCTCCACCCCATTGACGTCAATGGGAGTTTGTTTTGGCACCAAAATCAACGGGACTTTCCA
AAATGTCGTAACAACTCCGCCCCATTGACGCAAATGGGCGGTAGGCGTGTACGGTGGGAGGTCTATATAA
GCAGAGCTCTCTGGCTAACTAGAGAACCCACTGCTTACTGGCTTATCGAAATTAATACGACTCACTATAG
GGAGACCCAAGCTGGCTAGCGTTTAAACTTAAGCTTGGTACCACCATGTACCCATACGATGTTCCAGATT
ACGCTTACCCATACGATGTTCCAGATTACGCTTACCCATACGATGTTCCAGATTACGCTGATGATCCACT
GAATCTGTCCTGGTATGATGATGATCTGGAGAGGCAGAACTGGAGCCGGCCCTTCAACGGGTCAGACGGG
AAGGCGGACAGACCCCACTACAACTACTATGCCACACTGCTCACCCTGCTCATCGCTGTCATCGTCTTCG
GCAACGTGCTGGTGTGCATGGCTGTGTCCCGCGAGAAGGCGCTGCAGACCACCACCAACTACCTGATCGT
CAGCCTCGCAGTGGCCGACCTCCTCGTCGCCACACTGGTCATGCCCTGGGTTGTCTACCTGGAGGTGGTA
GGTGAGTGGAAATTCAGCAGGATTCACTGTGACATCTTCGTCACTCTGGACGTCATGATGTGCACGGCGA
GCATCCTGAACTTGTGTGCCATCAGCATCGACAGGTACACAGCTGTGGCCATGCCCATGCTGTACAATAC
GCGCTACAGCTCCAAGCGCCGGGTCACCGTCATGATCTCCATCGTCTGGGTCCTGTCCTTCACCATCTCC
TGCCCACTCCTCTTCGGACTCAATAACGCAGACCAGAACGAGTGCATCATTGCCAACCCGGCCTTCGTGG
TCTACTCCTCCATCGTCTCCTTCTACGTGCCCTTCATTGTCACCCTGCTGGTCTACATCAAGATCTACAT
TGTCCTCCGCAGACGCCGCAAGCGAGTCAACACCAAACGCAGCAGCCGAGCTTTCAGGGCCCACCTGAGG
GCTCCACTAAAGGGCAACTGTACTCACCCCGAGGACATGAAACTCTGCACCGTTATCATGAAGTCTAATG
GGAGTTTCCCAGTGAACAGGCGGAGAGTGGAGGCTGCCCGGCGAGCCCAGGAGCTGGAGATGGAGATGCT
CTCCAGCACCAGCCCACCCGAGAGGACCCGGTACAGCCCCATCCCACCCAGCCACCACCAGCTGACTCTC
CCCGACCCGTCCCACCATGGTCTCCACAGCACTCCCGACAGCCCCGCCAAACCAGAGAAGAATGGGCATG
CCAAAGACCACCCCAAGATTGCCAAGATCTTTGAGATCCAGACCATGCCCAATGGCAAAACCCGGACCTC
CCTCAAGACCATGAGCCGTAGGAAGCTCTCCCAGCAGAAGGAGAAGAAAGCCACTCAGATGCTCGCCATT
GTTCTCGGCGTGTTCATCATCTGCTGGCTGCCCTTCTTCATCACACACATCCTGAACATACACTGTGACT
GCAACATCCCGCCTGTCCTGTACAGCGCCTTCACGTGGCTGGGCTATGTCAACAGCGCCGTGAACCCCAT
CATCTACACCACCTTCAACATTGAGTTCCGCAAGGCCTTCCTGAAGATCCTCCACTGCTGACTCGAGTCT
AGAGGGCCCGTTTAAACCCGCTGATCAGCCTCGACTGTGCCTTCTAGTTGCCAGCCATCTGTTGTTTGCC
CCTCCCCCGTGCCTTCCTTGACCCTGGAAGGTGCCACTCCCACTGTCCTTTCCTAATAAAATGAGGAAAT
TGCATCGCATTGTCTGAGTAGGTGTCATTCTATTCTGGGGGGTGGGGTGGGGCAGGACAGCAAGGGGGAG
GATTGGGAAGACAATAGCAGGCATGCTGGGGATGCGGTGGGCTCTATGGCTTCTGAGGCGGAAAGAACCA
GCTGGGGCTCTAGGGGGTATCCCC
[124 nt withheld, positions 2545-2668]
C
[91 nt withheld, positions 2670-2760]
A
[49 nt withheld, positions 2762-2810]
CCTTTGACGTTGGAGTCCACGTTCTTT
[37 nt withheld, positions 2838-2874]
ACCCTATCTCGGTCTATTCTTTTGATTTATAAGGGATTTTGCCGATTTCGGCCTATTGGTTAAAAAATGA
GCTGATTTAACAAAAATTTAACGCGAATTAATTCTGTGGAATGTGTGTCAGTTAGGGTGTGGAAAGTCCC
CAGGCTCCCCAGCAGGCAGAAGTATGCAAAGCATGCATCTCAATTAGTCAGCAACCAGGTGTGGAAAGTC
CCCAGGCTCCCCAGCAGGCAGAAGTATGCAAAGCATGCATCTCAATTAGTCAGCAACCATAGTCCCGCCC
CTAACTCCGCCCATCCCGCCCCTAACTCCGCCCAGTTCCGCCCATTCTCCGCCCCATGGCTGACTAATTT
TTTTTATTTATGCAGAGGCCGAGGCCGCCTCTGCCTCTGAGCTATTCCAGAAGTAGTGAGGAGGCTTTTT
TGGAGGCCTAGGCTTTTGCAAAAAGCTCCCGGGAGCTTGTATATCCATTTTCGGATCTGATCAAGAGACA
GGATGAGGATCGTTTCGCATGATTGAACAAGATGGATTGCACGCAGGTTCTCCGGCCGCTTGGGTGGAGA
GGCTATTCGGCTATGACTGGGCACAACAGACAATCGGCTGCTCTGATGCCGCCGTGTTCCGGCTGTCAGC
GCAGGGGCGCCCGGTTCTTTTTGTCAAGACCGACCTGTCCGGTGCCCTGAATGAACTGCAGGACGAGGCA
GCGCGGCTATCGTGGCTGGCCACGACGGGCGTTCCTTGCGCAGCTGTGCTCGACGTTGTCACTGAAGCGG
GAAGGGACTGGCTGCTATTGGGCGAAGTGCCGGGGCAGGATCTCCTGTCATCTCACCTTGCTCCTGCCGA
GAAAGTATCCATCATGGCTGATGCAATGCGGCGGCTGCATACGCTTGATCCGGCTACCTGCCCATTCGAC
CACCAAGCGAAACATCGCATCGAGCGAGCACGTACTCGGATGGAAGCCGGTCTTGTCGATCAGGATGATC
TGGACGAAGAGCATCAGGGGCTCGCGCCAGCCGAACTGTTCGCCAGGCTCAAGGCGCGCATGCCCGACGG
CGAGGATCTCGTCGTGACCCATGGCGATGCCTGCTTGCCGAATATCATGGTGGAAAATGGCCGCTTTTCT
GGATTCATCGACTGTGGCCGGCTGGGTGTGGCGGACCGCTATCAGGACATAGCGTTGGCTACCCGTGATA
TTGCTGAAGAGCTTGGCGGCGAATGGGCTGACCGCTTCCTCGTGCTTTACGGTATCGCCGCTCCCGATTC
GCAGCGCATCGCCTTCTATCGCCTTCTTGACGAGTTCTTCTGAGCGGGACTCTGGGGTTCGAAATGACCG
ACCAAGCGACGCCCAACCTGCCATCACGAGATTTCGATTCCACCGCCGCCTTCTATGAAAGGTTGGGCTT
CGGAATCGTTTTCCGGGACGCCGGCTGGATGATCCTCCAGCGCGGGGATCTCATGCTGGAGTTCTTCGCC
CACCCCAACTTGTTTATTGCAGCTTATAATGGTTACAAATAAAGCAATAGCATCACAAATTTCACAAATA
AAGCATTTTTTTCACTGCATTCTAGTTGTGGTTTGTCCAAACTCATCAATGTATCTTATCATGTCTGTAT
ACCGTCGACCTCTAGCTAGAGCTTGGCGTAATCATGGTCATAGCTGTTTCCTGTGTGAAATTGTTATCCG
CTCACAATTCCACACAACATACGAGCCGGAAGCATAAAGTGTAAAGCCTGGGGTGCCTAATGAGTGAGCT
AACTCACATTAATTGCGTTGCGCTCACTGCCCGCTTTCCAGTCGGGAAACCTGTCGTGCCAGCTGCATTA
ATGAATCGGCCAACGCGCGGGGAGAGGCGGTTTGCGTATTGGGCGCTCTTCCGCTTCCTCGCTCACTGAC
TCGCTGCGCTCGGTCGTTCGGCTGCGGCGAGCGGTATCAGCTCACTCAAAGGCGGTAATACGGTTATCCA
CAGAATCAGGGGATAACGCAGGAAAGAACATGTGAGCAAAAGGCCAGCAAAAGGCCAGGAACCGTAAAAA
GGCCGCGTTGCTGGCGTTTTTCCATAGGCTCCGCCCCCCTGACGAGCATCACAAAAATCGACGCTCAAGT
CAGAGGTGGCGAAACCCGACAGGACTATAAAGATACCAGGCGTTTCCCCCTGGAAGCTCCCTCGTGCGCT
CTCCTGTTCCGACCCTGCCGCTTACCGGATACCTGTCCGCCTTTCTCCCTTCGGGAAGCGTGGCGCTTTC
TCATAGCTCACGCTGTAGGTATCTCAGTTCGGTGTAGGTCGTTCGCTCCAAGCTGGGCTGTGTGCACGAA
CCCCCCGTTCAGCCCGACCGCTGCGCCTTATCCGGTAACTATCGTCTTGAGTCCAACCCGGTAAGACACG
ACTTATCGCCACTGGCAGCAGCCACTGGTAACAGGATTAGCAGAGCGAGGTATGTAGGCGGTGCTACAGA
GTTCTTGAAGTGGTGGCCTAACTACGGCTACACTAGAAGAACAGTATTTGGTATCTGCGCTCTGCTGAAG
CCAGTTACCTTCGGAAAAAGAGTTGGTAGCTCTTGATCCGGCAAACAAACCACCGCTGGTAGCGGTGGTT
TTTTTGTTTGCAAGCAGCAGATTACGCGCAGAAAAAAAGGATCTCAAGAAGATCCTTTGATCTTTTCTAC
GGGGTCTGACGCTCAGTGGAACGAAAACTCACGTTAAGGGATTTTGGTCATGAGATTATCAAAAAGGATC
TTCACCTAGATCCTTTTAAATTAAAAATGAAGTTTTAAATCAATCTAAAGTATATATGAGTAAACTTGGT
CTGACAGTTACCAATGCTTAATCAGTGAGGCACCTATCTCAGCGATCTGTCTATTTCGTTCATCCATAGT
TGCCTGACTCCCCGTCGTGTAGATAACTACGATACGGGAGGGCTTACCATCTGGCCCCAGTGCTGCAATG
ATACCGCGAGACCCACGCTCACCGGCTCCAGATTTATCAGCAATAAACCAGCCAGCCGGAAGGGCCGAGC
GCAGAAGTGGTCCTGCAACTTTATCCGCCTCCATCCAGTCTATTAATTGTTGCCGGGAAGCTAGAGTAAG
TAGTTCGCCAGTTAATAGTTTGCGCAACGTTGTTGCCATTGCTACAGGCATCGTGGTGTCACGCTCGTCG
TTTGGTATGGCTTCATTCAGCTCCGGTTCCCAACGATCAAGGCGAGTTACATGATCCCCCATGTTGTGCA
AAAAAGCGGTTAGCTCCTTCGGTCCTCCGATCGTTGTCAGAAGTAAGTTGGCCGCAGTGTTATCACTCAT
GGTTATGGCAGCACTGCATAATTCTCTTACTGTCATGCCATCCGTAAGATGCTTTTCTGTGACTGGTGAG
TACTCAACCAAGTCATTCTGAGAATAGTGTATGCGGCGACCGAGTTGCTCTTGCCCGGCGTCAATACGGG
ATAATACCGCGCCACATAGCAGAACTTTAAAAGTGCTCATCATTGGAAAACGTTCTTCGGGGCGAAAACT
CTCAAGGATCTTACCGCTGTTGAGATCCAGTTCGATGTAACCCACTCGTGCACCCAACTGATCTTCAGCA
TCTTTTACTTTCACCAGCGTTTCTGGGTGAGCAAAAACAGGAAGGCAAAATGCCGCAAAAAAGGGAATAA
GGGCGACACGGAAATGTTGAATACTCATACTCTTCCTTTTTCAATATTATTGAAGCATTTATCAGGGTTA
TTGTCTCATGAGCGGATACATATTTGAATGTATTTAGAAAAATAAACAAATAGGGGTTCCGCGCACATTT
CCCCGAAAAGTGCCACCTGACGTCGACGGATCGGGAGATCTCCCGATCCCCTATGGTGCACTCTCAGTAC
AATCTGCTCTGATGCCGCATAGTTAAGCCAGTATCTGCTCCCTGCTTGTGTGTTGGAGGTCGCT
